Addgene plasmid #104664: pUG41822
Purpose: Cloning Module
Depositing lab: Marco Trujillo. Depositing organization: Leibniz Institute of Plant Biochemistry (IPB). Publication: UbiGate: a synthetic biology toolbox to analyse ubiquitination. Kowarschik K, Hoehenwarter W, Marillonnet S, Trujillo M. New Phytol. 2018 Mar;217(4):1749-1763. doi: 10.1111/nph.14900. Epub 2017 Nov 30. PubMed 29194629.
Backbone
  Vector backbone: pUC19-derived
  Backbone manufacturer: self-made
  Backbone size w/o insert (bp): 3298
  Vector type: Synthetic Biology
Growth in bacteria
  Bacterial resistance: Spectinomycin, 50 μg/mL
  Growth temperature: 37°C
  Growth strain: DH5alpha
  Copy number: High Copy
Gene/Insert
  Gene/Insert name: EL#6 (alt name: endlinker fragment)
  Species: Synthetic
  Insert size (bp): 28
  Cloning method: Unknown
  Sequencing primers: 5′ M13 uni (-43) AGG GTT TTC CCA GTC ACG ACG TT
Terms and licenses: Academic/Nonprofit Terms; Industry Terms: Not Available to Industry
Depositor comments: Level 2 end linker
How to cite: pUG41822 was a gift from Marco Trujillo (Addgene plasmid # 104664 ; http://n2t.net/addgene:104664 ; RRID:Addgene_104664)
