[The description below was written by a language model from this plasmid's Addgene catalogue record, the feature table of its GenBank file and pLannotate feature annotations shown in this document.]
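Description:
pUG41822 is a small cloning module from the UbiGate toolbox, a synthetic biology system built for assembling constructs used to analyse ubiquitination. It is a self-made, pUC19-derived plasmid of about 3.3 kb that is maintained in E. coli at high copy through the ColE1/pUC-type origin. Selection is with spectinomycin, conferred by the aadA aminoglycoside adenylyltransferase gene (which also gives streptomycin resistance). An AmpR (bla) promoter lies upstream of aadA in the same orientation and may contribute to its expression, though the record does not say so. No ampicillin resistance gene is annotated.

The recorded insert is EL#6, a 28 bp synthetic "endlinker fragment", which the depositor describes as a level 2 end linker. In hierarchical modular cloning schemes, end linkers are short adapter pieces that close an assembly by bridging the last module to the destination vector. The record does not state which restriction enzymes, overhangs or assembly positions apply to EL#6, and the linker itself is not annotated in either feature table. The region around the cloning site retains the pUC lac elements: the CAP binding site, lac promoter and operator, a lacZα fragment, a remnant of the pUC multiple cloning site, and the M13 forward and reverse primer sites used for sequence verification.

The automated annotation of the sequenced plasmid also reports a roughly 440 bp match to a Potato virus X replicase fragment next to the cloning site remnant, plus small fragments of lacI, rop, bom, an integrase and a gentamicin resistance gene. These are partial homology hits, probably backbone remnants or filler sequence, and the record assigns them no function. The plasmid carries no expression cassette for any host and serves only as a donor part for construct assembly.
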