LOCUS       Exported 3318 bp ds-DNA circular SYN 13-MAY-2021
DEFINITION  Cloning Module.
ACCESSION   .
VERSION     .
KEYWORDS    pUG41822
SOURCE      synthetic DNA construct
  ORGANISM  synthetic DNA construct
REFERENCE   1 (bases 1 to 3318)
  AUTHORS   Kowarschik K, Hoehenwarter W, Marillonnet S, Trujillo M
  TITLE     UbiGate: a synthetic biology toolbox to analyse ubiquitination.
  JOURNAL   New Phytol. 2018 Mar;217(4):1749-1763. doi: 10.1111/nph.14900. Epub
            2017 Nov 30.
  PUBMED    29194629
REFERENCE   2 (bases 1 to 3318)
  AUTHORS   .
  TITLE     Direct Submission
  JOURNAL   Exported May 13, 2021 from SnapGene Server 1.1.58
            http://www.snapgene.com
FEATURES             Location/Qualifiers
     source          1..3318
                     /organism="synthetic DNA construct"
                     /mol_type="other DNA"
     primer_bind     complement(51..67)
                     /label=M13 rev
                     /note="common sequencing primer, one of multiple similar
                     variants"
     primer_bind     complement(51..67)
                     /label=M13 Reverse
                     /note="In lacZ gene. Also called M13-rev"
     primer_bind     complement(64..86)
                     /label=M13/pUC Reverse
                     /note="In lacZ gene"
     protein_bind    75..91
                     /label=lac operator
                     /bound_moiety="lac repressor encoded by lacI"
                     /note="The lac repressor binds to the lac operator to
                     inhibit transcription in E. coli. This inhibition can be
                     relieved by adding lactose or
                     isopropyl-beta-D-thiogalactopyranoside (IPTG)."
     promoter        complement(99..129)
                     /label=lac promoter
                     /note="promoter for the E. coli lac operon"
     protein_bind    144..165
                     /label=CAP binding site
                     /bound_moiety="E. coli catabolite activator protein"
                     /note="CAP binding activates transcription in the presence
                     of cAMP."
     primer_bind     complement(282..299)
                     /label=L4440
                     /note="L4440 vector, forward primer"
     rep_origin      complement(453..1041)
                     /direction=LEFT
                     /label=ori
                     /note="high-copy-number ColE1/pMB1/pBR322/pUC origin of
                     replication"
     primer_bind     complement(533..552)
                     /label=pBR322ori-F
                     /note="pBR322 origin, forward primer"
     CDS             complement(1212..2003)
                     /codon_start=1
                     /gene="aadA"
                     /product="aminoglycoside adenylyltransferase (Murphy,
                     1985)"
                     /label=SmR
                     /note="confers resistance to spectinomycin and
                     streptomycin"
                     /translation="MREAVIAEVSTQLSEVVGVIERHLEPTLLAVHLYGSAVDGGLKPH
                     SDIDLLVTVTVRLDETTRRALINDLLETSASPGESEILRAVEVTIVVHDDIIPWRYPAK
                     RELQFGEWQRNDILAGIFEPATIDIDLAILLTKAREHSVALVGPAAEELFDPVPEQDLF
                     EALNETLTLWNSPPDWAGDERNVVLTLSRIWYSAVTGKIAPKDVAADWAMERLPAQYQP
                     VILEARQAYLGQEEDRLASRADQLEEFVHYVKGEITKVVGK"
     promoter        complement(2223..2327)
                     /gene="bla"
                     /label=AmpR promoter
     primer_bind     2395..2413
                     /label=pBRforEco
                     /note="pBR322 vectors, upsteam of EcoRI site, forward
                     primer"
     primer_bind     complement(2451..2473)
                     /label=pGEX 3'
                     /note="pGEX vectors, reverse primer"
     primer_bind     2573..2592
                     /label=pRS-marker
                     /note="pRS vectors, use to sequence yeast selectable
                     marker"
     primer_bind     2786..2808
                     /label=M13/pUC Forward
                     /note="In lacZ gene"
     primer_bind     2800..2817
                     /label=M13 Forward
                     /note="In lacZ gene. Also called M13-F20 or M13 (-21)
                     Forward"
     primer_bind     2801..2817
                     /label=M13 fwd
                     /note="common sequencing primer, one of multiple similar
                     variants"
ORIGIN
        1 ggggatcctc tagagtcgac ctgcaggcat gcaagcttgg cgtaatcatg gtcatagctg
       61 tttcctgtgt gaaattgtta tccgctcaca attccacaca acatacgagc cggaagcata
      121 aagtgtaaag cctggggtgc ctaatgagtg agctaactca cattaattgc gttgcgctca
      181 ctgcccgctt tccagtcggg aaacctgtcg tgccagctgc attaatgaat cggccaacgc
      241 gcggggagag gcggtttgcg tattgggcgc tcttccgctt cctcgctcac tgactcgctg
      301 cgctcggtcg ttcggctgcg gcgagcggta tcagctcact caaaggcggt aatacggtta
      361 tccacagaat caggggataa cgcaggaaag aacatgtgag caaaaggcca gcaaaaggcc
      421 aggaaccgta aaaaggccgc gttgctggcg tttttccata ggctccgccc ccctgacgag
      481 catcacaaaa atcgacgctc aagtcagagg tggcgaaacc cgacaggact ataaagatac
      541 caggcgtttc cccctggaag ctccctcgtg cgctctcctg ttccgaccct gccgcttacc
      601 ggatacctgt ccgcctttct cccttcggga agcgtggcgc tttctcatag ctcacgctgt
      661 aggtatctca gttcggtgta ggtcgttcgc tccaagctgg gctgtgtgca cgaacccccc
      721 gttcagcccg accgctgcgc cttatccggt aactatcgtc ttgagtccaa cccggtaaga
      781 cacgacttat cgccactggc agcagccact ggtaacagga ttagcagagc gaggtatgta
      841 ggcggtgcta cagagttctt gaagtggtgg cctaactacg gctacactag aaggacagta
      901 tttggtatct gcgctctgct gaagccagtt accttcggaa aaagagttgg tagctcttga
      961 tccggcaaac aaaccaccgc tggtagcggt ggtttttttg tttgcaagca gcagattacg
     1021 cgcagaaaaa aaggatctca agaagatcct ttgatctttt ctacggggtc tgacgctcag
     1081 tggaacgaaa actcacgtta agggattttg gtcatgagat tatcaaaaag gatcttcacc
     1141 tagatccttt taaattaaaa atgaagtttt aaatcaatct aaagtatata tgagtaaact
     1201 tggtctgaca gttatttgcc gactaccttg gtgatctcgc ctttcacgta gtggacaaat
     1261 tcttccaact gatctgcgcg cgaggccaag cgatcttctt cttgtccaag ataagcctgt
     1321 ctagcttcaa gtatgacggg ctgatactgg gccggcaggc gctccattgc ccagtcggca
     1381 gcgacatcct tcggcgcgat tttgccggtt actgcgctgt accaaatgcg ggacaacgta
     1441 agcactacat ttcgctcatc gccagcccag tcgggcggcg agttccatag cgttaaggtt
     1501 tcatttagcg cctcaaatag atcctgttca ggaaccggat caaagagttc ctccgccgct
     1561 ggacctacca aggcaacgct atgttctctt gcttttgtca gcaagatagc cagatcaatg
     1621 tcgatcgtgg ctggctcgaa gatacctgca agaatgtcat tgcgctgcca ttctccaaat
     1681 tgcagttcgc gcttagctgg ataacgccac ggaatgatgt cgtcgtgcac aacaatggtg
     1741 acttctacag cgcggagaat ctcgctctct ccaggggaag ccgaagtttc caaaaggtcg
     1801 ttgatcaaag ctcgccgcgt tgtttcatca agccttacgg tcaccgtaac cagcaaatca
     1861 atatcactgt gtggcttcag gccgccatcc actgcggagc cgtacaaatg tacggccagc
     1921 aacgtcggtt cgagatggcg ctcgatgacg ccaactacct ctgatagttg agtcgatact
     1981 tcggcgatca ccgcttccct catgatgttt aactttgttt tagggcgact gccctgctgc
     2041 gtaacatcgt tgctgctcca taacatcaaa catcgaccca cggcgtaacg cgcttgctgc
     2101 ttggatgccc gaggcataga ctgtacccca aaaaaacagt cataacaagc catgaaaacc
     2161 gccactgcgc cgttaccacc gctgcgttcg gtcaaggttc tggaccagtt gcgtgagcgc
     2221 atactcttcc tttttcaata ttattgaagc atttatcagg gttattgtct catgagcgga
     2281 tacatatttg aatgtattta gaaaaataaa caaatagggg ttccgcgcac atttccccga
     2341 aaagtgccac ctgacgtcta agaaaccatt attatcatga cattaaccta taaaaatagg
     2401 cgtatcacga ggccctttcg actcgcgcgt ttcggtgatg acggtgaaaa cctctgacac
     2461 atgcagctcc cggagatggt cacagcttgt ctgtaagcgg atgccgggag cagacaagcc
     2521 cgtcagggcg cgtcagcggg tgttggcggg tgtcggggct ggcttaacta tgcggcatca
     2581 gagcagattg tactgagagt gcaccatatg cggtgtgaaa taccgcacag atgcgtaagg
     2641 agaaaatacc gcatcaggcg ccattcgcca ttcaggctgc gcaactgttg ggaagggcga
     2701 tcggtgcggg cctcttcgct attacgccag ctggcgaaag ggggatgtgc tgcaaggcga
     2761 ttaagttggg taacgccagg gttttcccag tcacgacgtt gtaaaacgac ggccagtgaa
     2821 ttcgagctcg gtaccctttg aagacaagag cgaggatgca catgtgaccg agggattgtc
     2881 ttcgtggaaa cttgggactt cagattccac cccttgcaag cgtggaaagc cttccgacca
     2941 agggaagtgt cggatgtaga ggaaatggaa agtttgttct cagatgggga cttgcttgat
     3001 tgcttcacaa gaatgccagc ttatgcggta aacgcagagg aagatttagc tgcaatcagg
     3061 aaaacgcccg agatggatgt cggtcaagaa gttaaagaac ctgcaggaga cagaaatcaa
     3121 tactcaaacc ctgcagaaac tttcctcaac aagctccaca ggaaacacag tagggaggtg
     3181 aaacaccagg ccgcaaagaa agctaaacgc ctagctgaaa tccaggagtc aatgagagct
     3241 gaaggtgatg ccgaaccaaa tgaaataagc gggggcatgg gggcaatacc cagcaacgcc
     3301 gaacttcctg ggcccaaa
//
