Features (pLannotate 1.2.2; 15 found; start..end, strand, type, name):
      1..83      +  rep_origin     RSF ori (fragment): Plasmids containing the RSF 1030 origin of replication can be propagated in E. coli cells that contain additional plasmids with compatible origins.
     85..177     +  CDS            lacI (fragment): lac repressor; lacI; The lac repressor binds to the lac operator to inhibit transcription in E. coli. This inhibition can be relieved by adding lactose or isopropyl-β-D-thiogalactopyranoside (IPTG).
    190..211     +  protein_bind   CAP binding site: CAP binding activates transcription in the presence of cAMP. E. coli catabolite activator protein
    226..256     +  promoter       lac promoter: promoter for the E. coli lac operon
    264..280     +  protein_bind   lac operator: The lac repressor binds to the lac operator to inhibit transcription in E. coli. This inhibition can be relieved by adding lactose or isopropyl-β-D-thiogalactopyranoside (IPTG). lac repressor encoded by lacI
    317..354     -  misc_feature   MCS (fragment): pUC18/19 multiple cloning site
    352..789     -  CDS            RDRP_PVX (fragment): Protein inferred from homology: Swiss-Prot protein existence level 3. RNA replication. The central part of this protein possibly functions as an ATP-binding helicase (Probable). From Potato virus X (PVX).
    852..1009    +  CDS            lacZα (fragment): LacZα fragment of β-galactosidase; lacZ fragment
   1015..1114    -  misc_feature   bom (fragment): basis of mobility region from pBR322
   1216..1251    -  CDS            rop (fragment): Rop protein, which maintains plasmids at low copy number; rop
   1346..1450    +  promoter       AmpR promoter: bla
   1441..1521    -  CDS            int (fragment): INT2_ECOLX - Protein inferred from homology: Swiss-Prot protein existence level 3. Putative integrase believed to be involved in the insertion of antibiotic resistance genes into plasmids and transposons. From Escherichia coli.
   1609..1665    +  CDS            GmR (fragment): gentamycin acetyltransferase; aacC1; confers resistance to gentamycin
   1672..2463    +  CDS            SmR: aminoglycoside adenylyltransferase (Murphy, 1985); aadA; confers resistance to spectinomycin and streptomycin
   2634..3222    +  rep_origin     ori: high-copy-number ColE1/pMB1/pBR322/pUC origin of replication
>Addgene plasmid #104664 | pUG41822 | addgene full sequence | sequence record 205601 | Addgene NGS Result
TATTACCGCCTTTGAGTGAGCTGATACCGCTCGCCGCAGCCGAACGACCGAGCGCAGCGAGTCAGTGAGC
GAGGAAGCGGAAGAGCGCCCAATACGCAAACCGCCTCTCCCCGCGCGTTGGCCGATTCATTAATGCAGCT
GGCACGACAGGTTTCCCGACTGGAAAGCGGGCAGTGAGCGCAACGCAATTAATGTGAGTTAGCTCACTCA
TTAGGCACCCCAGGCTTTACACTTTATGCTTCCGGCTCGTATGTTGTGTGGAATTGTGAGCGGATAACAA
TTTCACACAGGAAACAGCTATGACCATGATTACGCCAAGCTTGCATGCCTGCAGGTCGACTCTAGAGGAT
CCCCTTTGGGCCCAGGAAGTTCGGCGTTGCTGGGTATTGCCCCCATGCCCCCGCTTATTTCATTTGGTTC
GGCATCACCTTCAGCTCTCATTGACTCCTGGATTTCAGCTAGGCGTTTAGCTTTCTTTGCGGCCTGGTGT
TTCACCTCCCTACTGTGTTTCCTGTGGAGCTTGTTGAGGAAAGTTTCTGCAGGGTTTGAGTATTGATTTC
TGTCTCCTGCAGGTTCTTTAACTTCTTGACCGACATCCATCTCGGGCGTTTTCCTGATTGCAGCTAAATC
TTCCTCTGCGTTTACCGCATAAGCTGGCATTCTTGTGAAGCAATCAAGCAAGTCCCCATCTGAGAACAAA
CTTTCCATTTCCTCTACATCCGACACTTCCCTTGGTCGGAAGGCTTTCCACGCTTGCAAGGGGTGGAATC
TGAAGTCCCAAGTTTCCACGAAGACAATCCCTCGGTCACATGTGCATCCTCGCTCTTGTCTTCAAAGGGT
ACCGAGCTCGAATTCACTGGCCGTCGTTTTACAACGTCGTGACTGGGAAAACCCTGGCGTTACCCAACTT
AATCGCCTTGCAGCACATCCCCCTTTCGCCAGCTGGCGTAATAGCGAAGAGGCCCGCACCGATCGCCCTT
CCCAACAGTTGCGCAGCCTGAATGGCGAATGGCGCCTGATGCGGTATTTTCTCCTTACGCATCTGTGCGG
TATTTCACACCGCATATGGTGCACTCTCAGTACAATCTGCTCTGATGCCGCATAGTTAAGCCAGCCCCGA
CACCCGCCAACACCCGCTGACGCGCCCTGACGGGCTTGTCTGCTCCCGGCATCCGCTTACAGACAAGCTG
TGACCATCTCCGGGAGCTGCATGTGTCAGAGGTTTTCACCGTCATCACCGAAACGCGCGAGTCGAAAGGG
CCTCGTGATACGCCTATTTTTATAGGTTAATGTCATGATAATAATGGTTTCTTAGACGTCAGGTGGCACT
TTTCGGGGAAATGTGCGCGGAACCCCTATTTGTTTATTTTTCTAAATACATTCAAATATGTATCCGCTCA
TGAGACAATAACCCTGATAAATGCTTCAATAATATTGAAAAAGGAAGAGTATGCGCTCACGCAACTGGTC
CAGAACCTTGACCGAACGCAGCGGTGGTAACGGCGCAGTGGCGGTTTTCATGGCTTGTTATGACTGTTTT
TTTTTGGGGTACAGTCTATGCCTCGGGCATCCAAGCAGCAAGCGCGTTACGCCGTGGGTCGATGTTTGAT
GTTATGGAGCAGCAACGATGTTACGCAGCAGGGCAGTCGCCCTAAAACAAAGTTAAACATCATGAGGGAA
GCGGTGATCGCCGAAGTATCGACTCAACTATCAGAGGTAGTTGGCGTCATCGAGCGCCATCTCGAACCGA
CGTTGCTGGCCGTACATTTGTACGGCTCCGCAGTGGATGGCGGCCTGAAGCCACACAGTGATATTGATTT
GCTGGTTACGGTGACCGTAAGGCTTGATGAAACAACGCGGCGAGCTTTGATCAACGACCTTTTGGAAACT
TCGGCTTCCCCTGGAGAGAGCGAGATTCTCCGCGCTGTAGAAGTCACCATTGTTGTGCACGACGACATCA
TTCCGTGGCGTTATCCAGCTAAGCGCGAACTGCAATTTGGAGAATGGCAGCGCAATGACATTCTTGCAGG
TATCTTCGAGCCAGCCACGATCGACATTGATCTGGCTATCTTGCTGACAAAAGCAAGAGAACATAGCGTT
GCCTTGGTAGGTCCAGCGGCGGAGGAACTCTTTGATCCGGTTCCTGAACAGGATCTATTTGAGGCGCTAA
ATGAAACCTTAACGCTATGGAACTCGCCGCCCGACTGGGCTGGCGATGAGCGAAATGTAGTGCTTACGTT
GTCCCGCATTTGGTACAGCGCAGTAACCGGCAAAATCGCGCCGAAGGATGTCGCTGCCGACTGGGCAATG
GAGCGCCTGCCGGCCCAGTATCAGCCCGTCATACTTGAAGCTAGACAGGCTTATCTTGGACAAGAAGAAG
ATCGCTTGGCCTCGCGCGCAGATCAGTTGGAAGAATTTGTCCACTACGTGAAAGGCGAGATCACCAAGGT
AGTCGGCAAATAACTGTCAGACCAAGTTTACTCATATATACTTTAGATTGATTTAAAACTTCATTTTTAA
TTTAAAAGGATCTAGGTGAAGATCCTTTTTGATAATCTCATGACCAAAATCCCTTAACGTGAGTTTTCGT
TCCACTGAGCGTCAGACCCCGTAGAAAAGATCAAAGGATCTTCTTGAGATCCTTTTTTTCTGCGCGTAAT
CTGCTGCTTGCAAACAAAAAAACCACCGCTACCAGCGGTGGTTTGTTTGCCGGATCAAGAGCTACCAACT
CTTTTTCCGAAGGTAACTGGCTTCAGCAGAGCGCAGATACCAAATACTGTTCTTCTAGTGTAGCCGTAGT
TAGGCCACCACTTCAAGAACTCTGTAGCACCGCCTACATACCTCGCTCTGCTAATCCTGTTACCAGTGGC
TGCTGCCAGTGGCGATAAGTCGTGTCTTACCGGGTTGGACTCAAGACGATAGTTACCGGATAAGGCGCAG
CGGTCGGGCTGAACGGGGGGTTCGTGCACACAGCCCAGCTTGGAGCGAACGACCTACACCGAACTGAGAT
ACCTACAGCGTGAGCTATGAGAAAGCGCCACGCTTCCCGAAGGGAGAAAGGCGGACAGGTATCCGGTAAG
CGGCAGGGTCGGAACAGGAGAGCGCACGAGGGAGCTTCCAGGGGGAAACGCCTGGTATCTTTATAGTCCT
GTCGGGTTTCGCCACCTCTGACTTGAGCGTCGATTTTTGTGATGCTCGTCAGGGGGGCGGAGCCTATGGA
AAAACGCCAGCAACGCGGCCTTTTTACGGTTCCTGGCCTTTTGCTGGCCTTTTGCTCACATGTTCTTTCC
TGCGTTATCCCCTGATTCTGTGGATAACCG
